>Addgene plasmid #208550 | pKLV2-U6gRNA5(ETS1(12))-PGKpuro2ABFP-W | addgene full sequence | sequence record 419644 | Addgene NGS Result
GACGTCAATAATGACGTATGTTCCCATAGTAACGCCAATAGGGACTTTCCATTGACGTCAATGGGTGGAG
TATTTACGGTAAACTGCCCACTTGGCAGTACATCAAGTGTATCATATGCCAAGTACGCCCCCTATTGACG
TCAATGACGGTAAATGGCCCGCCTGGCATTATGCCCAGTACATGACCTTATGGGACTTTCCTACTTGGCA
GTACATCTACGTATTAGTCATCGCTATTACCATGGTGATGCGGTTTTGGCAGTACATCAATGGGCGTGGA
TAGCGGTTTGACTCACGGGGATTTCCAAGTCTCCACCCCATTGACGTCAATGGGAGTTTGTTTTGGCACC
AAAATCAACGGGACTTTCCAAAATGTCGTAACAACTCCGCCCCATTGACGCAAATGGGCGGTAGGCGTGT
ACGGTGGGAGGTCTATATAAGCAGCGCGTTTTGCCTGTACTGGGTCTCTCTGGTTAGACCAGATCTGAGC
CTGGGAGCTCTCTGGCTAACTAGGGAACCCACTGCTTAAGCCTCAATAAAGCTTGCCTTGAGTGCTTCAA
GTAGTGTGTGCCCGTCTGTTGTGTGACTCTGGTAACTAGAGATCCCTCAGACCCTTTTAGTCAGTGTGGA
AAATCTCTAGCAGTGGCGCCCGAACAGGGACTTGAAAGCGAAAGGGAAACCAGAGGAGCTCTCTCGACGC
AGGACTCGGCTTGCTGAAGCGCGCACGGCAAGAGGCGAGGGGCGGCGACTGGTGAGTACGCCAAAAATTT
TGACTAGCGGAGGCTAGAAGGAGAGAGATGGGTGCGAGAGCGTCAGTATTAAGCGGGGGAGAATTAGATC
GCGATGGGAAAAAATTCGGTTAAGGCCAGGGGGAAAGAAAAAATATAAATTAAAACATATAGTATGGGCA
AGCAGGGAGCTAGAACGATTCGCAGTTAATCCTGGCCTGTTAGAAACATCAGAAGGCTGTAGACAAATAC
TGGGACAGCTACAACCATCCCTTCAGACAGGATCAGAAGAACTTAGATCATTATATAATACAGTAGCAAC
CCTCTATTGTGTGCATCAAAGGATAGAGATAAAAGACACCAAGGAAGCTTTAGACAAGATAGAGGAAGAG
CAAAACAAAAGTAAGACCACCGCACAGCAAGCGGCCGGCCGCGCTGATCTTCAGACCTGGAGGAGGAGAT
ATGAGGGACAATTGGAGAAGTGAATTATATAAATATAAAGTAGTAAAAATTGAACCATTAGGAGTAGCAC
CCACCAAGGCAAAGAGAAGAGTGGTGCAGAGAGAAAAAAGAGCAGTGGGAATAGGAGCTTTGTTCCTTGG
GTTCTTGGGAGCAGCAGGAAGCACTATGGGCGCAGCGTCAATGACGCTGACGGTACAGGCCAGACAATTA
TTGTCTGGTATAGTGCAGCAGCAGAACAATTTGCTGAGGGCTATTGAGGCGCAACAGCATCTGTTGCAAC
TCACAGTCTGGGGCATCAAGCAGCTCCAGGCAAGAATCCTGGCTGTGGAAAGATACCTAAAGGATCAACA
GCTCCTGGGGATTTGGGGTTGCTCTGGAAAACTCATTTGCACCACTGCTGTGCCTTGGAATGCTAGTTGG
AGTAATAAATCTCTGGAACAGATTTGGAATCACACGACCTGGATGGAGTGGGACAGAGAAATTAACAATT
ACACAAGCTTAATACACTCCTTAATTGAAGAATCGCAAAACCAGCAAGAAAAGAATGAACAAGAATTATT
GGAATTAGATAAATGGGCAAGTTTGTGGAATTGGTTTAACATAACAAATTGGCTGTGGTATATAAAATTA
TTCATAATGATAGTAGGAGGCTTGGTAGGTTTAAGAATAGTTTTTGCTGTACTTTCTATAGTGAATAGAG
TTAGGCAGGGATATTCACCATTATCGTTTCAGACCCACCTCCCAACCCCGAGGGGACCCGACAGGCCCGA
AGGAATAGAAGAAGAAGGTGGAGAGAGAGACAGAGACAGATCCATTCGATTAGTGAACGGATCGGCACTG
CGTGCGCCAATTCTGCAGACAAATGGCAGTATTCATCCACAATTTTAAAAGAAAAGGGGGGATTGGGGGG
TACAGTGCAGGGGAAAGAATAGTAGACATAATAGCAACAGACATACAAACTAAAGAATTACAAAAACAAA
TTACAAAAATTCAAAATTTTCGGGTTTATTACAGGGACAGCAGAGATCCAGTTTGGTTAGTACCGGGCCC
TACGCGTCCAAGGTCGGGCAGGAAGAGGGCCTATTTCCCATGATTCCTTCATATTTGCATATACGATACA
AGGCTGTTAGAGAGATAATTAGAATTAATTTGACTGTAAACACAAAGATATTAGTACAAAATACGTGACG
TAGAAAGTAATAATTTCTTGGGTAGTTTGCAGTTTTAAAATTATGTTTTAAAATGGACTATCATATGCTT
ACCGTAACTTGAAAGTATTTCGATTTCTTGGCTTTATATATCTTGTGGAAAGGACGAAACACCGCAGGCT
GTTGAAAGATGACGTTTAAGAGCTATGCTGGAAACAGCATAGCAAGTTTAAATAAGGCTAGTCCGTTATC
AACTTGAAAAAGTGGCACCGAGTCGGTGCTTTTTTTGGATCCAATTCTACCGGGTAGGGGAGGCGCTTTT
CCCAAGGCAGTCTGGAGCATGCGCTTTAGCAGCCCCGCTGGGCACTTGGCGCTACACAAGTGGCCTCTGG
CCTCGCACACATTCCACATCCACCGGTAGGCGCCAACCGGCTCCGTTCTTTGGTGGCCCCTTCGCGCCAC
CTTCTACTCCTCCCCTAGTCAGGAAGTTCCCCCCCGCCCCGCAGCTCGCGTCGTGCAGGACGTGACAAAT
GGAAGTAGCACGTCTCACTAGTCTCGTGCAGATGGACAGCACCGCTGAGCAATGGAAGCGGGTAGGCCTT
TGGGGCAGCGGCCAATAGCAGCTTTGCTCCTTCGCTTTCTGGGCTCAGAGGCTGGGAAGGGGTGGGTCCG
GGGGCGGGCTCAGGGGCGGGCTCAGGGGCGGGGCGGGCGCCCGAAGGTCCTCCGGAGGCCCGGCATTCTG
CACGCTTCAAAAGCGCACGTCTGCCGCGCTGTTCTCCTCTTCCTCATCTCCGGGCCTTTCGACCTGCATC
CATCTAGATCTCGAGCAGCTGAAGCTTACCATGACCGAGTACAAGCCCACGGTGCGCCTCGCCACCCGCG
ACGACGTCCCCAGGGCCGTACGCACCCTCGCCGCCGCGTTCGCCGACTACCCCGCCACGCGCCACACCGT
CGATCCGGACCGCCACATCGAGCGGGTCACCGAGCTGCAAGAACTCTTCCTCACGCGCGTCGGGCTCGAC
ATCGGCAAGGTGTGGGTCGCGGACGACGGCGCCGCGGTGGCGGTCTGGACCACGCCGGAGAGCGTCGAAG
CGGGGGCGGTGTTCGCCGAGATCGGCCCGCGCATGGCCGAGTTGAGCGGTTCCCGGCTGGCCGCGCAGCA
ACAGATGGAAGGCCTCCTGGCGCCGCACCGGCCCAAGGAGCCCGCGTGGTTCCTGGCCACCGTCGGCGTC
TCGCCCGACCACCAGGGCAAGGGTCTGGGCAGCGCCGTCGTGCTCCCCGGAGTGGAGGCGGCCGAGCGCG
CCGGGGTGCCCGCCTTCCTGGAGACCTCCGCGCCCCGCAACCTCCCCTTCTACGAGCGGCTCGGCTTCAC
CGTCACCGCCGACGTCGAGGTGCCCGAAGGACCGCGCACCTGGTGCATGACCCGCAAGCCCGGTGCCGGC
GGCGGGTCCGGAGGAGAGGGCAGAGGAAGTCTCCTAACATGCGGTGACGTGGAGGAGAATCCTGGCCCAA
TGAGCGAGCTGATTAAGGAGAACATGCACATGAAGCTGTACATGGAGGGCACCGTGGACAACCATCACTT
CAAGTGCACATCCGAGGGCGAAGGCAAGCCCTACGAGGGCACCCAGACCATGAGAATCAAGGTGGTCGAG
GGCGGCCCTCTCCCCTTCGCCTTCGACATCCTGGCTACTAGCTTCCTCTACGGCAGCAAGACCTTCATCA
ACCACACCCAGGGCATCCCCGACTTCTTCAAGCAGTCCTTCCCTGAGGGCTTCACATGGGAGAGAGTCAC
CACATACGAGGACGGGGGCGTGCTGACCGCTACCCAGGACACCAGCCTCCAGGACGGCTGCCTCATCTAC
AACGTCAAGATCAGAGGGGTGAACTTCACATCCAACGGCCCTGTGATGCAGAAGAAAACACTCGGCTGGG
AGGCCTTCACCGAGACGCTGTACCCCGCTGACGGCGGCCTGGAAGGCAGAAACGACATGGCCCTGAAGCT
CGTGGGCGGGAGCCATCTGATCGCAAACATCAAGACCACATATAGATCCAAGAAACCCGCTAAGAACCTC
AAGATGCCTGGCGTCTACTATGTGGACTACAGACTGGAAAGAATCAAGGAGGCCAACAACGAGACCTACG
TCGAGCAGCACGAGGTGGCAGTGGCCAGATACTGCGACCTCCCTAGCAAACTGGGGCACAAGCTTAATTG
AGCGGCCGCTCAACCTCTGGATTACAAAATTTGTGAAAGATTGACTGGTATTCTTAACTATGTTGCTCCT
TTTACGCTATGTGGATACGCTGCTTTAATGCCTTTGTATCATGCTATTGCTTCCCGTATGGCTTTCATTT
TCTCCTCCTTGTATAAATCCTGGTTGCTGTCTCTTTATGAGGAGTTGTGGCCCGTTGTCAGGCAACGTGG
CGTGGTGTGCACTGTGTTTGCTGACGCAACCCCCACTGGTTGGGGCATTGCCACCACCTGTCAGCTCCTT
TCCGGGACTTTCGCTTTCCCCCTCCCTATTGCCACGGCGGAACTCATCGCCGCCTGCCTTGCCCGCTGCT
GGACAGGGGCTCGGCTGTTGGGCACTGACAATTCCGTGGTGTTGTCGGGGAAATCATCGTCCTTTCCTTG
GCTGCTCGCCTGTGTTGCCACCTGGATTCTGCGCGGGACGTCCTTCTGCTACGTCCCTTCGGCCCTCAAT
CCAGCGGACCTTCCTTCCCGCGGCCTGCTGCCGGCTCTGCGGCCTCTTCCGCGTCTACGCCTTCGCCCTC
AGACGAGTCGGATCTCCCTTTGGGCCGCCTCCCCGCAGGTACCTTTAAGACCAATGACTTACAAGGCAGC
TGTAGATCTTAGCCACTTTTTAAAAGAAAAGGGGGGACTGGAAGGGCTAATTCACTCCCAAAGAAGTCAA
GATCTGCTTTTTGCCTGTACTGGGTCTCTCTGGTTAGACCAGAGTCTCTCTGGTTAGACCAGATCTGAGC
CTGGGAGCTCTCTGGCTAACTAGGGAACCCACTGCTTAAGCCTCAATAAAGCTTGCCTTGAGTGCTTCAA
GTAGTGTGTGCCCGTCTGTTGTGTGACTCTGGTAACTAGAGATCCCTCAGACCCTTTTAGTCAGTGTGGA
AAATCTCTAGCAGTTTAAACCCGCTGATCAGCCTCGACTGTGCCTTCTAGTTGCCAGCCATCTGTTGTTT
GCCCCTCCCCCGTGCCTTCCTTGACCCTGGAAGGTGCCACTCCCACTGTCCTTTCCTAATAAAATGAGGA
AATTGCATCGCATTGTCTGAGTAGGTGTCATTCTATTCTGGGGGGTGGGGTGGGGCAGGACAGCAAGGGG
GAGGATTGGGAAGTCAATAGCAGGCATGCTGGGGATGCGGTGGGCTCTATGGGCGGCCGTTAATTAAGCT
TTTGTTCCCTTTAGTGAGGGTTAATTGCGCGCTTGGCGTAATCATGGTCATAGCTGTTTCCTGTGTGAAA
TTGTTATCCGCTCACAATTCCACACAACATACGAGCCGGGAGCATAAAGTGTAAAGCCTGGGGTGCCTAA
TGAGTGAGCTAACTCACATTAATTGCGTTGCGCTCACTGCCCGCTTTCCAGTCGGGAAACCTGTCGTGCC
AGCTGCATTAATGAATCGGCCAACGCGCGGGGAGAGGCGGTTTGCGTATTGGGCGCTCTTCCGCTTCCTC
GCTCACTGACTCGCTGCGCTCGGTCGTTCGGCTGCGGCGAGCGGTATCAGCTCACTCAAAGGCGGTAATA
CGGTTATCCACAGAATCAGGGGATAACGCAGGAAAGAACATGTGAGCAAAAGGCCAGCAAAAGGCCAGGA
ACCGTAAAAAGGCCGCGTTGCTGGCGTTTTTCCATAGGCTCCGCCCCCCTGACGAGCATCACAAAAATCG
ACGCTCAAGTCAGAGGTGGCGAAACCCGACAGGACTATAAAGATACCAGGCGTTTCCCCCTGGAAGCTCC
CTCGTGCGCTCTCCTGTTCCGACCCTGCCGCTTACCGGATACCTGTCCGCCTTTCTCCCTTCGGGAAGCG
TGGCGCTTTCTCATAGCTCACGCTGTAGGTATCTCAGTTCGGTGTAGGTCGTTCGCTCCAAGCTGGGCTG
TGTGCACGAACCCCCCGTTCAGCCCGACCGCTGCGCCTTATCCGGTAACTATCGTCTTGAGTCCAACCCG
GTAAGACACGACTTATCGCCACTGGCAGCAGCCACTGGTAACAGGATTAGCAGAGCGAGGTATGTAGGCG
GTGCTACAGAGTTCTTGAAGTGGTGGCCTAACTACGGCTACACTAGAAGAACAGTATTTGGTATCTGCGC
TCTGCTGAAGCCAGTTACCTTCGGAAAAAGAGTTGGTAGCTCTTGATCCGGCAAACAAACCACCGCTGGT
AGCGGTGGTTTTTTTGTTTGCAAGCAGCAGATTACGCGCAGAAAAAAAGGATCTCAAGAAGATCCTTTGA
TCTTTTCTACGGGGTCTGACGCTCAGTGGAACGAAAACTCACGTTAAGGGATTTTGGTCATGAGATTATC
AAAAAGGATCTTCACCTAGATCCTTTTAAATTAAAAATGAAGTTTTAAATCAATCTAAAGTATATATGAG
TAAACTTGGTCTGACAGTTACCAATGCTTAATCAGTGAGGCACCTATCTCAGCGATCTGTCTATTTCGTT
CATCCATAGTTGCCTGACTCCCCGTCGTGTAGATAACTACGATACGGGAGGGCTTACCATCTGGCCCCAG
TGCTGCAATGATACCGCGAGACCCACGCTCACCGGCTCCAGATTTATCAGCAATAAACCAGCCAGCCGGA
AGGGCCGAGCGCAGAAGTGGTCCTGCAACTTTATCCGCCTCCATCCAGTCTATTAATTGTTGCCGGGAAG
CTAGAGTAAGTAGTTCGCCAGTTAATAGTTTGCGCAACGTTGTTGCCATTGCTACAGGCATCGTGGTGTC
ACGCTCGTCGTTTGGTATGGCTTCATTCAGCTCCGGTTCCCAACGATCAAGGCGAGTTACATGATCCCCC
ATGTTGTGCAAAAAAGCGGTTAGCTCCTTCGGTCCTCCGATCGTTGTCAGAAGTAAGTTGGCCGCAGTGT
TATCACTCATGGTTATGGCAGCACTGCATAATTCTCTTACTGTCATGCCATCCGTAAGATGCTTTTCTGT
GACTGGTGAGTACTCAACCAAGTCATTCTGAGAATAGTGTATGCGGCGACCGAGTTGCTCTTGCCCGGCG
TCAATACGGGATAATACCGCGCCACATAGCAGAACTTTAAAAGTGCTCATCATTGGAAAACGTTCTTCGG
GGCGAAAACTCTCAAGGATCTTACCGCTGTTGAGATCCAGTTCGATGTAACCCACTCGTGCACCCAACTG
ATCTTCAGCATCTTTTACTTTCACCAGCGTTTCTGGGTGAGCAAAAACAGGAAGGCAAAATGCCGCAAAA
AAGGGAATAAGGGCGACACGGAAATGTTGAATACTCATACTCTTCCTTTTTCAATATTATTGAAGCATTT
ATCAGGGTTATTGTCTCATGAGCGGATACATATTTGAATGTATTTAGAAAAATAAACAAATAGGGGTTCC
GCGCACATTTCCCCGAAAAGTGCCACCTAAATTGTAAGCGTTAATATTTTGTTAAAATTCGCGTTAAATT
TTTGTTAAATCAGCTCATTTTTTAACCAATAGGCCGAAATCGGCAAAATCCCTTATAAATCAAAAGAATA
GACCGAGATAGGGT
[37 nt withheld, positions 8065-8101]
AAAGAACGTGGACTCCAACGTCAAAGG
[49 nt withheld, positions 8129-8177]
T
[91 nt withheld, positions 8179-8269]
G
[124 nt withheld, positions 8271-8394]
CCCATTCGCCATTCAGGCTGCGCAACTGTTGGGAAGGGCGATCGGTGCGGGCCTCTTCGCTATTACGCCA
GCTGGCGAAAGGGGGATGTGCTGCAAGGCGATTAAGTTGGGTAACGCCAGGGTTTTCCCAGTCACGACGT
TGTAAAACGACGGCCAGTGAGCGCGCGTAATACGACTCACTATAGGGCGAATTGACTAGTACATAACTTA
CGGTAAATGGCCCGCCTGGCTGACCGCCCAACGACCCCCGCCCATT
Features (pLannotate 1.2.2; 28 found; start..end, strand, type, name):
    245..444     +  promoter       CMV promoter: human cytomegalovirus (CMV) immediate early promoter
    462..642     +  LTR            5' LTR (truncated): truncated 5' long terminal repeat (LTR) from HIV-1
    689..814     +  misc_feature   HIV-1 Ψ: packaging signal of human immunodeficiency virus type 1
    798..1136    +  CDS            HIV-1 gag (fragment): gag protein from human immunodeficiency virus 1; gag
   1313..1546    +  misc_feature   RRE: The Rev response element (RRE) of HIV-1 allows for Rev-dependent mRNA export from the nucleus to the cytoplasm.
   1923..2023    +  CDS            Rev (fragment): human immunodeficiency virus 1 (HIV-1) Rev protein; rev; enhances nuclear export of unspliced and incompletely spliced viral mRNAs
   2073..2190    +  misc_feature   cPPT/CTS: central polypurine tract and central termination sequence of HIV-1
   2265..2505    +  promoter       U6 promoter: RNA polymerase III promoter for human U6 snRNA
   2552..2619    +  misc_RNA       tracrRNA (fragment): trans-activating CRISPR RNA for the Streptococcus pyogenes CRISPR/Cas9 system
   2642..3141    +  promoter       PGK promoter: mouse phosphoglycerate kinase 1 promoter
   3181..3777    +  CDS            PuroR (fragment): puromycin N-acetyltransferase; pac from Streptomyces; confers resistance to puromycin
   3850..4548    +  CDS            TagBFP: TagBFP is a basic (constitutively fluorescent) blue fluorescent protein published in 2008, derived from Entacmaea quadricolor. It is reported to be a very rapidly-maturing monomer with very low acid sensitivity.
   4560..5146    +  misc_feature   WPRE: woodchuck hepatitis virus posttranscriptional regulatory element
   5140..5286    +  CDS            nef (fragment): NEF_HV1LA - Experimental evidence at protein level: Swiss-Prot protein existence level 1. Extracellular Nef protein targets CD4(+) T-lymphocytes for apoptosis by interacting with CXCR4 surface receptors. From Human immunodeficiency virus type 1 group M subtype B (isolate Lai) (HIV-1).
   5294..5472    +  LTR            5' LTR (truncated): truncated 5' long terminal repeat (LTR) from HIV-1
   5498..5609    +  polyA_signal   bGH poly(A) signal: bovine growth hormone polyadenylation signal
   5748..5766    -  promoter       T3 promoter: promoter for bacteriophage T3 RNA polymerase
   5811..5827    -  protein_bind   lac operator: The lac repressor binds to the lac operator to inhibit transcription in E. coli. This inhibition can be relieved by adding lactose or isopropyl-β-D-thiogalactopyranoside (IPTG). lac repressor encoded by lacI
   5835..5865    -  promoter       lac promoter: promoter for the E. coli lac operon
   5880..5901    -  protein_bind   CAP binding site: CAP binding activates transcription in the presence of cAMP. E. coli catabolite activator protein
   5914..6006    -  CDS            lacI (fragment): lac repressor; lacI; The lac repressor binds to the lac operator to inhibit transcription in E. coli. This inhibition can be relieved by adding lactose or isopropyl-β-D-thiogalactopyranoside (IPTG).
   6189..6777    -  rep_origin     ori: high-copy-number ColE1/pMB1/pBR322/pUC origin of replication
   6948..7808    -  CDS            AmpR: β-lactamase; bla; confers resistance to ampicillin, carbenicillin, and related antibiotics
   7809..7913    -  promoter       AmpR promoter: bla
   7966..8394    -  rep_origin     f1 ori (sequence partly withheld): f1 bacteriophage origin of replication; arrow indicates direction of (+) strand synthesis
   8399..8554    -  CDS            lacZα (fragment): LacZα fragment of β-galactosidase; lacZ fragment
   8562..8580    +  promoter       T7 promoter: promoter for bacteriophage T7 RNA polymerase
   8594..244     +  enhancer       CMV enhancer (across the origin): human cytomegalovirus immediate early enhancer
