[The description below was written by a language model from this plasmid's Addgene catalogue record and pLannotate feature annotations shown in this document.]
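Description:
pKLV2-U6gRNA5(ETS1(12))-PGKpuro2ABFP-W is an 8,650 bp lentiviral guide RNA expression plasmid carrying a single CRISPR/Cas9 guide against human ETS1. It derives from the pKLV2-U6gRNA5(BbsI)-PGKpuro2ABFP-W backbone, with the guide spacer ligated between two BbsI sites that were destroyed during cloning. In bacteria it replicates from a high-copy ColE1/pUC-type origin and is selected with ampicillin through the β-lactamase gene. An f1 origin and remnants of a lac/lacZα cloning region with T3 and T7 promoters are also present in the backbone.

The viral portion has a CMV enhancer/promoter fused to a truncated HIV-1 5' LTR, which drives transcription of the genomic RNA in packaging cells. This is followed by the Ψ packaging signal with a gag fragment, the RRE for Rev-dependent nuclear export, and the cPPT/CTS element. A truncated 3' LTR followed by a bGH polyadenylation signal closes the transfer cassette. Between the LTRs lie two expression units. A human U6 RNA polymerase III promoter transcribes the ETS1 spacer joined to a Streptococcus pyogenes Cas9 guide scaffold, annotated as a tracrRNA fragment. A mouse PGK promoter then drives puromycin N-acetyltransferase linked to TagBFP, which the construct name indicates are joined by a 2A peptide, with a WPRE downstream to enhance expression.

Transduced cells can therefore be selected with puromycin or tracked and sorted by blue fluorescence. No Cas9 is encoded, so the nuclease must be supplied separately, for example in Cas9-expressing cells. The vector is intended for ETS1 gene disruption, and the associated work concerns human T-cell acute lymphoblastic leukemia.
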