Addgene plasmid #208550: pKLV2-U6gRNA5(ETS1(12))-PGKpuro2ABFP-W
Purpose: Lentiviral vector expressing gRNA targeting human ETS1
Depositing lab: Kosuke Yusa. Depositing organization: Kyoto University, Institute for Life and Medical Sciences. Publication: Canonical BAF complex regulates the oncogenic program in human T-cell acute lymphoblastic leukemia. Aoki K, Hyuga M, Tarumoto Y, Nishibuchi G, Ueda A, Ochi Y, Sugino S, Mikami T, Kobushi H, Kato I, Akahane K, Inukai T, Takaori-Kondo A, Takita J, Ogawa S, Yusa K. Blood. 2023 Nov 3:blood.2023020857. doi: 10.1182/blood.2023020857. PubMed 37922452.
Backbone
  Vector backbone: pKLV2-U6gRNA5(BbsI)-PGKpuro2ABFP-W
  Backbone manufacturer: addgene
  Backbone size w/o insert (bp): 8648
  Total vector size (bp): 8650
  Vector type: Lentiviral
  Selectable markers: Puromycin
Growth in bacteria
  Bacterial resistance: Ampicillin, 100 μg/mL
  Growth temperature: 37°C
  Growth strain: NEB Stable
  Copy number: Unknown
Gene/Insert
  Gene/Insert name: ETS1(12)
  gRNA/shRNA sequence: CAGGCTGTTGAAAGATGAC
  Species: H. sapiens (human)
  Entrez Gene: ETS1 (a.k.a. ETS-1, EWSR2, c-ets-1, p54)
  Cloning method: Restriction Enzyme; 5′ cloning site BbsI (destroyed during cloning); 3′ cloning site BbsI (destroyed during cloning)
  Sequencing primers: 5′ AGATAATTAGAATTAATTTGACTG
Terms and licenses: Academic/Nonprofit Terms; Industry Terms: Not Available to Industry
How to cite: pKLV2-U6gRNA5(ETS1(12))-PGKpuro2ABFP-W was a gift from Kosuke Yusa (Addgene plasmid # 208550 ; http://n2t.net/addgene:208550 ; RRID:Addgene_208550)
